>Addgene plasmid #128439 | pSMPUW_6.3_M1-gateway-HA | addgene full sequence | sequence record 256453 | Addgene NGS Result
CGTTACATAACTTACGGTAAATGGCCCGCCTGGCTGACCGCCCAACGACCCCCGCCCATTGACGTCAATA
ATGACGTATGTTCCCATAGTAACGCCAATAGGGACTTTCCATTGACGTCAATGGGTGGAGTATTTACGGT
AAACTGCCCACTTGGCAGTACATCAAGTGTATCATATGCCAAGTACGCCCCCTATTGACGTCAATGACGG
TAAATGGCCCGCCTGGCATTATGCCCAGTACATGACCTTATGGGACTTTCCTACTTGGCAGTACATCTAC
GTATTAGTCATCGCTATTACCATGGTGATGCGGTTTTGGCAGTACATCAATGGGCGTGGATAGCGGTTTG
ACTCACGGGGATTTCCAAGTCTCCACCCCATTGACGTCAATGGGAGTTTGTTTTGGCACCAAAATCAACG
GGACTTTCCAAAATGTCGTAACAACTCCGCCCCATTGACGCAAATGGGCGGTAGGCGTGTACGGTGGGAG
GTCTATATAAGCAGAGCTGGTTTAGTGAACCGGGTCTCTCTGGTTAGACCAGATTTGAGCCTGGGAGCTC
TCTGGCTAACTAGGGAACCCACTGCTTAAGCCTCAATAAAGCTTGCCTTGAGTGCTTCAAGTAGTGTGTG
CCCGTCTGTTGTGTGACTCTGGTAACTAGAGATCCCTCAGACCCTTTTAGTCAGTGTGGAAAATCTCTAG
CAGTGGCGCCCGAACAGGGACCTGAAAGCGAAAGGGAAACCAGAGGAGCTCTCTCGACGCAGGACTCGGC
TTGCTGAAGCGCGCACGGCAAGAGGCGAGGGGCGGCGACTGCAGAGTACGCCAAAATTTTGACTAGCGGA
GGCTAGAAGGAGAGAGATGGGTGCGAGAGCGTCAGTATTAAGCGGGGGAAAATAGCGGCCGCCACAATTT
TAAAAGAAAAGGGGGGATTGGGGGGTACAGTGCAGGGGAAAGAATAGTAGACATAATAGCAACAGACATA
CAAACTAAAGAATTACAAAAACAAATTACAAAAATTCAAATTTTCGGGGGATCCGCGGAATTCGTCCACG
GTCCAATCTCGGTCCGAACGAGATATCCCGCAAGGCGCGCCAACAAGTTTGTACAAAAAAGCTGAACGAG
AAACGTAAAATGATATAAATATCAATATATTAAATTAGATTTTGCATAAAAAACAGACTACATAATACTG
TAAAACACAACATATCCAGTCACTATGGCGGCCGCATTAGGCACCCCAGGCTTTACACTTTATGCTTCCG
GCTCGTATAATGTGTGGATTTTGAGTTAGGATCCGTCGAGATTTTCAGGAGCTAAGGAAGCTAAAATGGA
GAAAAAAATCACTGGATATACCACCGTTGATATATCCCAATGGCATCGTAAAGAACATTTTGAGGCATTT
CAGTCAGTTGCTCAATGTACCTATAACCAGACCGTTCAGCTGGATATTACGGCCTTTTTAAAGACCGTAA
AGAAAAATAAGCACAAGTTTTATCCGGCCTTTATTCACATTCTTGCCCGCCTGATGAATGCTCATCCGGA
ATTCCGTATGGCAATGAAAGACGGTGAGCTGGTGATATGGGATAGTGTTCACCCTTGTTACACCGTTTTC
CATGAGCAAACTGAAACGTTTTCATCGCTCTGGAGTGAATACCACGACGATTTCCGGCAGTTTCTACACA
TATATTCGCAAGATGTGGCGTGTTACGGTGAAAACCTGGCCTATTTCCCTAAAGGGTTTATTGAGAATAT
GTTTTTCGTCTCAGCCAATCCCTGGGTGAGTTTCACCAGTTTTGATTTAAACGTGGCCAATATGGACAAC
TTCTTCGCCCCCGTTTTCACCATGGGCAAATATTATACGCAAGGCGACAAGGTGCTGATGCCGCTGGCGA
TTCAGGTTCATCATGCCGTTTGTGATGGCTTCCATGTCGGCAGAATGCTTAATGAATTACAACAGTACTG
CGATGAGTGGCAGGGCGGGGCGTAAAGATCTGGATCCGGCTTACTAAAAGCCAGATAACAGTATGCGTAT
TTGCGCGCTGATTTTTGCGGTATAAGAATATATACTGATATGTATACCCGAAGTATGTCAAAAAGAGGTA
TGCTATGAAGCAGCGTATTACAGTGACAGTTGACAGCGACAGCTATCAGTTGCTCAAGGCATATATGATG
TCAATATCTCCGGTCTGGTAAGCACAACCATGCAGAATGAAGCCCGTCGTCTGCGTGCCGAACGCTGGAA
AGCGGAAAATCAGGAAGGGATGGCTGAGGTCGCCCGGTTTATTGAAATGAACGGCTCTTTTGCTGACGAG
AACAGGGGCTGGTGAAATGCAGTTTAAGGTTTACACCTATAAAAGAGAGAGCCGTTATCGTCTGTTTGTG
GATGTACAGAGTGATATTATTGACACGCCCGGGCGACGGATGGTGATCCCCCTGGCCAGTGCACGTCTGC
TGTCAGATAAAGTCTCCCGTGAACTTTACCCGGTGGTGCATATCGGGGATGAAAGCTGGCGCATGATGAC
CACCGATATGGCCAGTGTGCCGGTCTCCGTTATCGGGGAAGAAGTGGCTGATCTCAGCCACCGCGAAAAT
GACATCAAAAACGCCATTAACCTGATGTTCTGGGGAATATAAATGTCAGGCTCCCTTATACACAGCCAGT
CTGCAGGTCGACCATAGTGACTGGATATGTTGTGTTTTACAGTATTATGTAGTCTGTTTTTTATGCAAAA
TCTAATTTAATATATTGATATTTATATCATTTTACGTTTCTCGTTCAGCTTTCTTGTACAAAGTGGTTTA
CCCATACGATGTTCCAGATTACGCTTAGTAATGAACCTTAGGAGCCAACAGCTAAGCACACACTTCGAAA
GATATATTTAAATACACAATTAATTAACACAAATACGCGTATCTGCAGTCGACTTTGCCAGACCGGAGTC
CGAACACAGCTCTTCCAGCATAATCAACCTCTGGATTACAAAATTTGTGAAAGATTGACTGGTATTCTTA
ACTATGTTGCTCCTTTTACGCTATGTGGATACGCTGCTTTAATGCCTTTGTATCATGCTATTGCTTCCCG
TATGGCTTTCATTTTCTCCTCCTTGTATAAATCCTGGTTGCTGTCTCTTTATGAGGAGTTGTGGCCCGTT
GTCAGGCAACGTGGCGTGGTGTGCACTGTGTTTGCTGACGCAACCCCCACTGGTTGGGGCATTGCCACCA
CCTGTCAGCTCCTTTCCGGGACTTTCGCTTTCCCCCTCCCTATTGCCACGGCGGAACTCATCGCCGCCTG
CCTTGCCCGCTGCTGGACAGGGGCTCGGCTGTTGGGCACTGACAATTCCGTGGTGTTGTCGGGGAAATCA
TCGTCCTTTCCTTGGCTGCTCGCCTGTGTTGCCACCTGGATTCTGCGCGGGACGTCCTTCTGCTACGTCC
CTTCGGCCCTCAATCCAGCGGACCTTCCTTCCCGCGGCCTGCTGCCGGCTCTGCGGCCTCTTCCGCGTCT
TCGCCTTCGCCCTCAGACGAGTCGGATCTCCCTTTGGGCCGCCTCCCCGCTTAGTACTGGTACCTTTAAG
ACCAATGACTTACAAGGCAGCTGTAGATCTTAGCCACTTTTTAAAAGAAAAGGGGGGACTGGAAGGGCTA
ATTCACTCCCAACGAAGACAAGATTCCGGAATTTATTTGTGAAATTTGTGATGCTATTGCTTTATTTGTA
AACCGGTGCAGCTGCTTTTTGCCTGTACTGGGTCTCTCTGGTTAGACCAGATCTGAGCCTGGGAGCTCTC
TGGCTAACTAGGGAACCCACTGCTTAAGCCTCAATAAAGCTTGCCTTGAGTGCTTCAAGTAGTGTGTGCC
CGTCTGTTGTGTGACTCTGGTAACTAGAGATCCCTCAGACCCTTTTAGTCAGTGTGGAAAATCTCTAGCA
TCTAGAGTATGCAAAGCATGCATCTCAATTAGTCAGCAACCAGGTGTGGAAAGTCCCCAGGCTCCCCAGC
AGGCAGAAGTATGCAAAGCATGCATCTCAATTAGTCAGCAACCATAGTCCCGCCCCTAACTCCGCCCATC
CCGCCCCTAACTCCGCCCAGTTCCGCCCATTCTCCGCCCCATGGCTGACTAATTTTTTTTATTTATGCAG
AGGCCGAGGCCGCCTCGGCCTCTGAGCTATTCCAGAAGTAGTGAGGAGGCTTTTTTGGAGGCCTAGGCTA
GAGATCATAATCAGCCATACCACATTTGTAGAGGTTTTACTTGCTTTAAAAAACCTCCCACACCTCCCCC
TGAACCTGAAACATAAAATGAATGCAATTGTTGTTGTTAACTTGTTTATTGCAGCTTATAATGGTTACAA
ATAAAGCAATAGCATCACAAATTTCACAAATAAAGCATTTTTTTCACTGCATTCTAGTTGTGGTTTGTCC
AAACTCATCAATGTATCTTATCATGTCTGCTAGCTGAGCGGGCTTTTTTTTCTTAGGCCTTCTTCCGCTT
CCTCGCTCACTGACTCGCTGCGCTCGGTCGTTCGGCTGCGGCGAGCGGTATCAGCTCACTCAAAGGCGGT
AATACGGTTATCCACAGAATCAGGGGATAACGCAGGAAAGAACATGTGAGCAAAAGGCCAGCAAAAGGCC
AGGAACCGTAAAAAGGCCGCGTTGCTGGCGTTTTTCCATAGGCTCCGCCCCCCTGACGAGCATCACAAAA
ATCGACGCTCAAGTCAGAGGTGGCGAAACCCGACAGGACTATAAAGATACCAGGCGTTTCCCCCTGGAAG
CTCCCTCGTGCGCTCTCCTGTTCCGACCCTGCCGCTTACCGGATACCTGTCCGCCTTTCTCCCTTCGGGA
AGCGTGGCGCTTTCTCATAGCTCACGCTGTAGGTATCTCAGTTCGGTGTAGGTCGTTCGCTCCAAGCTGG
GCTGTGTGCACGAACCCCCCGTTCAGCCCGACCGCTGCGCCTTATCCGGTAACTATCGTCTTGAGTCCAA
CCCGGTAAGACACGACTTATCGCCACTGGCAGCAGCCACTGGTAACAGGATTAGCAGAGCGAGGTATGTA
GGCGGTGCTACAGAGTTCTTGAAGTGGTGGCCTAACTACGGCTACACTAGAAGAACAGTATTTGGTATCT
GCGCTCTGCTGAAGCCAGTTACCTTCGGAAAAAGAGTTGGTAGCTCTTGATCCGGCAAACAAACCACCGC
TGGTAGCGGTGGTTTTTTTGTTTGCAAGCAGCAGATTACGCGCAGAAAAAAAGGATCTCAAGAAGATCCT
TTGATCTTTTCTACGGGGTCTGACGCTCAGTGGAACGAAAACTCACGTTAAGGGATTTTGGTCATGAGAT
TATCAAAAAGGATCTTCACCTAGATCCTTTTAAATTAAAAATGAAGTTTTAAATCAATCTAAAGTATATA
TGAGTAAACTTGGTCTGACAGTTACCAATGCTTAATCAGTGAGGCACCTATCTCAGCGATCTGTCTATTT
CGTTCATCCATAGTTGCCTGACTCCTGCGCAGTCCAAAAAAAAAGGCTCCAAAAGGAGCCTTTAATTGTA
TCGGTGGGCCCTTAGAAAAACTCATCGAGCATCAAATGAAACTGCAATTTATTCATATCAGGATTATCAA
TACCATATTTTTGAAAAAGCCGTTTCTGTAATGAAGGAGAAAACTCACCGAGGCAGTTCCATAGGATGGC
AAGATCCTGGTATCGGTCTGCGATTCCGACTCGTCCAACATCAATACAACCTATTAATTTCCCCTCGTCA
AAAATAAGGTTATCAAGTGAGAAATCACCATGAGTGACGACTGAATCCGGTGAGAATGGCAAAAGCTTAT
GCATTTCTTTCCAGACTTGTTCAACAGGCCAGCCATTACGCTCGTCATCAAAATCACTCGCATCAACCAA
ACCGTTATTCATTCGTGATTGCGCCTGAGCGAGACGAAATACGCGATCGCTGTTAAAAGGACAATTACAA
ACAGGAATCGAATGCAACCGGCGCAGGAACACTGCCAGCGCATCAACAATATTTTCACCTGAATCAGGAT
ATTCTTCTAATACCTGGAATGCTGTTTTCCCGGGGATCGCAGTGGTGAGTAACCATGCATCATCAGGAGT
ACGGATAAAATGCTTGATGGTCGGAAGAGGCATAAATTCCGTCAGCCAGTTTAGTCTGACCATCTCATCT
GTAACATCATTGGCAACGCTACCTTTGCCATGTTTCAGAAACAACTCTGGCGCATCGGGCTTCCCATACA
ATCGATAGATTGTCGCACCTGATTGCCCGACATTATCGCGAGCCCATTTATACCCATATAAATCAGCATC
CATGTTGGAATTTAATCGCGGCCTCGAGCAAGACGTTTCCCGTTGAATATGGCTCATAACACCCCTTGTA
TTACTGTTTATGTAAGCAGACAGTTTTATTGTTCATGATGATATATTTTTATCTTGTGCAATGTAACATC
AGAGATTTTGAGACACAACGTGGTTTAAACAAATAGTCAAAAGCCTCCGGGCGACTAGTCGGGGTCATTA
GTTCATAGCCCATATATGGAGTTCCG
Features (pLannotate 1.2.2; 26 found; start..end, strand, type, name):
      1..304     +  enhancer       CMV enhancer: human cytomegalovirus immediate early enhancer
    305..508     +  promoter       CMV promoter: human cytomegalovirus (CMV) immediate early promoter
    522..702     +  LTR            5' LTR (truncated): truncated 5' long terminal repeat (LTR) from HIV-1
    749..873     +  misc_feature   HIV-1 Ψ: packaging signal of human immunodeficiency virus type 1
    908..1020    +  misc_feature   cPPT/CTS: central polypurine tract and central termination sequence of HIV-1
   1093..1217    +  protein_bind   attR1: mutant version of attR; recombination site for the Gateway® LR reaction LR Clonase™
   1242..1272    +  promoter       lac UV5 promoter: E. coli lac promoter with an "up" mutation
   1296..1325    +  promoter       cat promoter (fragment): promoter of the E. coli cat gene encoding chloramphenicol acetyltransferase
   1326..1985    +  CDS            CmR: chloramphenicol acetyltransferase; cat; confers resistance to chloramphenicol
   2164..2322    +  CDS            ccdA (fragment): CCDA_ECO57 - Also known as H, letA. Experimental evidence at protein level: Swiss-Prot protein existence level 1. Antitoxin component of a type II toxin-antitoxin (TA) system which inhibits the post-segregational killing (PSK) of plasmid-free cells, also referred to as a plasmid addiction system. Binds to and blocks the activity of CcdB; will also remove bound CcdB protein from the CcdB-GyrA complex by forming a CcdA-CcdB complex, a process termed rejuvenation. Functions as a transcriptional corepressor for the ccdAB operon, repression also requires CcdB (By similarity). From Escherichia coli
   2327..2629    +  CDS            ccdB: CCDB_ECOLI - Also known as G, letB, letD. Experimental evidence at protein level: Swiss-Prot protein existence level 1. Toxic component of a type II toxin-antitoxin (TA) system, functioning in plasmid maintainence. Responsible for the post- segregational killing (PSK) of plasmid-free cells, also referred to as a plasmid addiction system. Half-life of over 2 hours. Cell killing by CcdB is accompanied by filamentation, defects in chromosome and plasmid segregation, defects in cell division, formation of anucleate cells, decreased DNA synthesis and plasmid loss. Interferes with the activity of DN
   2673..2797    -  protein_bind   attR2: mutant version of attR; recombination site for the Gateway® LR reaction LR Clonase™
   2799..2827    +  CDS            3xHA (fragment): three tandem HA epitope tags
   2962..3550    +  misc_feature   WPRE: woodchuck hepatitis virus posttranscriptional regulatory element
   3545..3661    +  CDS            nef (fragment): NEF_SIVS4 - Experimental evidence at protein level: Swiss-Prot protein existence level 1. Interferes with TCR signaling from the cell membrane. Interacts with CD247/TCRZ (TCR zeta chain) and exert potent down- regulation of cell surface TCR/CD3 complexes. From Simian immunodeficiency virus (isolate F236/smH4) (SIV-sm) (Simian immunodeficiency virus sooty mangabey monkey).
   3672..3711    -  polyA_signal   SV40 poly(A) signal (fragment): SV40 polyadenylation signal
   3740..3920    +  LTR            5' LTR (truncated): truncated 5' long terminal repeat (LTR) from HIV-1
   3926..3962    +  promoter       SV40 promoter (fragment): SV40 early promoter
   3989..4199    +  promoter       SV40 promoter: SV40 early promoter
   4203..4286    +  CDS            large T antigen (fragment): large T antigen from SV40 (simian virus 40)
   4309..4430    +  polyA_signal   SV40 poly(A) signal: SV40 polyadenylation signal
   4653..5241    -  rep_origin     ori: high-copy-number ColE1/pMB1/pBR322/pUC origin of replication
   5413..5485    -  CDS            bla(M) (fragment): β-lactamase lacking the signal sequence; bla(M); allows cytosolic expression of β-lactamase
   5493..5532    -  terminator     fd terminator: central terminator from bacteriophage fd (Otsuka and Kunisawa, 1982)
   5542..6357    -  CDS            KanR: aminoglycoside phosphotransferase; aph(3')-Ia; confers resistance to kanamycin in bacteria or G418 (Geneticin®) in eukaryotes
   6500..6536    +  enhancer       CMV enhancer (fragment): human cytomegalovirus immediate early enhancer
