[The description below was written by a language model from this plasmid's Addgene catalogue record and pLannotate feature annotations shown in this document.]
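Description:
pSMPUW_6.3_M1-gateway-HA is a lentiviral Gateway destination vector built on the pSMPUW-eMCS backbone and designed to add a C-terminal HA epitope tag to any open reading frame recombined into it. It replicates in E. coli from a ColE1/pUC-type origin (although the catalogue lists it as low copy) and carries a kanamycin resistance gene on the backbone. The Gateway cassette adds chloramphenicol resistance, hence the dual selection. Because the cassette also encodes the CcdB gyrase toxin, the empty vector has to be maintained in a ccdB-tolerant strain.

The viral portion has a third-generation-style layout. A CMV enhancer/promoter is fused to a truncated HIV-1 5' LTR to drive genomic RNA production in packaging cells, followed by the Ψ packaging signal and the cPPT/CTS element. Downstream lies the attR1–CmR–ccdB–attR2 cassette. In an LR reaction with an entry clone this cassette is exchanged for the gene of interest, and loss of ccdB provides counter-selection in standard strains. Directly after attR2 is a short sequence annotated as a fragment of a 3xHA tag, consistent with a single HA epitope. An insert lacking a stop codon and in the correct frame would be read through into the tag. A WPRE follows to enhance transcript expression, then the second truncated LTR. The table also shows SV40 promoter and polyadenylation elements outside the LTRs.

No internal promoter is annotated between the cPPT and attR1, and the record does not state what drives the transgene or what "6.3_M1" refers to. No mammalian selection marker or reporter is annotated within the proviral region either. The vector is intended for generating lentiviral constructs expressing HA-tagged proteins.
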