Addgene plasmid #128439: pSMPUW_6.3_M1-gateway-HA
Purpose: lentiviral destination vector with C-terminal HA tag
Depositing lab: Lindy Barrett. Depositing organization: Broad Institute.
Backbone
  Vector backbone: pSMPUW-eMCS
  Backbone manufacturer: Cell Biolabs, Inc
  Backbone size w/o insert (bp): 4796
  Vector type: Lentiviral
Growth in bacteria
  Bacterial resistance: Chloramphenicol and Kanamycin, 25 & 50 μg/mL
  Growth temperature: 30°C
  Growth strain: ccdB Survival
  Copy number: Low Copy
Gene/Insert
  Gene/Insert name: C-terminal HA tag
  Species: Synthetic
  Cloning method: Restriction Enzyme; 5′ cloning site Unknown (unknown if destroyed)
Terms and licenses: Academic/Nonprofit Terms; Industry Terms: Not Available to Industry
How to cite: pSMPUW_6.3_M1-gateway-HA was a gift from Lindy Barrett (Addgene plasmid # 128439 ; http://n2t.net/addgene:128439 ; RRID:Addgene_128439)
